Addgene plasmid #64182: pHLK
Purpose: (Empty Backbone) harbours marker genes HIS3, LEU2 and LYS2
Depositing lab: Markus Ralser. Depositing organization: University of Cambridge. Publication: Saccharomyces cerevisiae single-copy plasmids for auxotrophy compensation, multiple marker selection, and for designing metabolically cooperating communities. Mulleder M, Campbell K, Matsarskaia O, Eckerstorfer F, Ralser M. F1000Res. 2016 Sep 20;5:2351. eCollection 2016. 10.12688/f1000research.9606.1 PubMed 27830062.
Backbone
  Vector backbone: pHLUK
  Backbone size (bp): 12792
  Modifications to backbone: removed URA3
  Vector type: Bacterial Expression, Yeast Expression
  Selectable markers: LEU2, HIS3 ; LYS2
Growth in bacteria
  Bacterial resistance: Ampicillin, 100 μg/mL
  Growth temperature: 37°C
  Growth strain: DH5alpha
  Copy number: Low Copy
Gene/Insert
  Cloning method: Restriction Enzyme
Terms and licenses: Academic/Nonprofit Terms; Industry Terms: Not Available to Industry
How to cite: pHLK was a gift from Markus Ralser (Addgene plasmid # 64182 ; http://n2t.net/addgene:64182 ; RRID:Addgene_64182)
