[The description below was written by a language model from this plasmid's Addgene catalogue record and pLannotate feature annotations shown in this document.]
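Description:
pHLK is an empty-backbone Escherichia coli–Saccharomyces cerevisiae shuttle vector that carries three yeast auxotrophic markers, HIS3, LEU2 and LYS2, on a single centromeric plasmid. It was derived from the four-marker parent pHLUK by removing URA3. The catalogue lists a backbone size of 12,792 bp, which presumably refers to the parent, since the deposited full sequence is 11,699 nt. In bacteria the plasmid replicates from a ColE1/pUC-type origin and is selected with ampicillin through the β-lactamase gene and its native promoter. The annotation describes this origin as high-copy, whereas the repository lists the plasmid as low copy. In yeast a CEN6/ARS element provides autonomous replication and centromere-based segregation, consistent with the single-copy behaviour described in the associated publication title.

The three marker genes lie in the same orientation, each behind its own S. cerevisiae promoter: HIS3 (imidazoleglycerol-phosphate dehydratase), LYS2 (alpha-aminoadipate reductase, by far the largest element) and LEU2 (3-isopropylmalate dehydrogenase). Short fragments of neighbouring yeast genes such as MRM1/PET56 and NFS1 flank them and appear to be carry-over from the genomic segments used to build the cassettes, while the bom and rop fragments are probably backbone remnants. The rest of the plasmid has a pBluescript-like architecture, with an f1 origin, a lacZα fragment with lac promoter, operator and CAP site, and a multiple cloning site flanked by T7 and T3 promoters. No yeast expression promoter for an insert is annotated.

The plasmid restores histidine, leucine and lysine prototrophy in auxotrophic laboratory strains while leaving uracil auxotrophy uncomplemented. According to the publication title, the series is intended for auxotrophy compensation, multiple marker selection and the design of metabolically cooperating yeast communities.
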