Features (pLannotate 1.2.2; 25 found; start..end, strand, type, name):
    137..186     +  misc_feature   bom (fragment): basis of mobility region from pBR322
    191..265     -  CDS            MRM1 (fragment): MRM1_YEAST - Also known as PET56 From Saccharomyces cerevisiae (strain ATCC 204508 / S288c) (Baker's yeast).
    315..502     +  promoter       HIS3 promoter: S. cerevisiae HIS3
    503..1165    +  CDS            HIS3: imidazoleglycerol-phosphate dehydratase, required for histidine biosynthesis; S. cerevisiae HIS3; yeast auxotrophic marker
   1404..1643    +  promoter       LYS2 promoter: S. cerevisiae LYS2
   1644..5822    +  CDS            LYS2: alpha-aminoadipate reductase, required for lysine biosynthesis; S. cerevisiae LYS2; yeast auxotrophic marker
   5878..5955    +  CDS            YO192_YEAST (fragment): Experimental evidence at protein level: Swiss-Prot protein existence level 1. From Saccharomyces cerevisiae (strain ATCC 204508 / S288c) (Baker's yeast).
   6095..6502    +  promoter       LEU2 promoter: S. cerevisiae LEU2
   6503..7597    +  CDS            LEU2: 3-isopropylmalate dehydrogenase, required for leucine biosynthesis; S. cerevisiae LEU2; yeast auxotrophic marker
   7959..8060    -  CDS            NFS1 (fragment): NFS1_YEAST - Also known as SPL1 From Saccharomyces cerevisiae (strain ATCC 204508 / S288c) (Baker's yeast).
   8108..8159    +  misc_feature   bom (fragment): basis of mobility region from pBR322
   8187..8615    -  rep_origin     f1 ori (sequence partly withheld): f1 bacteriophage origin of replication; arrow indicates direction of (+) strand synthesis
   8619..8776    -  CDS            lacZα (fragment): LacZα fragment of β-galactosidase; lacZ fragment
   8779..8797    +  promoter       T7 promoter: promoter for bacteriophage T7 RNA polymerase
   8806..8913    +  misc_feature   MCS: pBluescript multiple cloning site
   8925..8943    -  promoter       T3 promoter: promoter for bacteriophage T3 RNA polymerase
   8986..9008    -  protein_bind   lac operator (fragment): The lac repressor binds to the lac operator to inhibit transcription in E. coli. This inhibition can be relieved by adding lactose or isopropyl-β-D-thiogalactopyranoside (IPTG). lac repressor encoded by lacI
   9012..9042    -  promoter       lac promoter: promoter for the E. coli lac operon
   9057..9078    -  protein_bind   CAP binding site: CAP binding activates transcription in the presence of cAMP. E. coli catabolite activator protein
   9091..9183    -  CDS            lacI (fragment): lac repressor; lacI; The lac repressor binds to the lac operator to inhibit transcription in E. coli. This inhibition can be relieved by adding lactose or isopropyl-β-D-thiogalactopyranoside (IPTG).
   9366..9954    -  rep_origin     ori: high-copy-number ColE1/pMB1/pBR322/pUC origin of replication
  10125..10985   -  CDS            AmpR: β-lactamase; bla; confers resistance to ampicillin, carbenicillin, and related antibiotics
  10986..11090   -  promoter       AmpR promoter: bla
  11116..11618   -  misc_feature   CEN/ARS: S. cerevisiae CEN6 centromere fused to an autonomously replicating sequence
  11699..35      +  CDS            rop (fragment) (across the origin): Rop protein, which maintains plasmids at low copy number; rop
>Addgene plasmid #64182 | pHLK | depositor full sequence | sequence record 107498 | pHLK sequence 11699 bps
TCGCGCGTTTCGGTGATGACGGTGAAAACCTCTGACACATGCAGCTCCCGGAGACGGTCACAGCTTGTCT
GTAAGCGGATGCCGGGAGCAGACAAGCCCGTCAGGGCGCGTCAGCGGGTGTTGGCGGACGTCGGGGCTGG
CTTAACTATGCGGCATCAGAGCAGATTGTACTGAGAGTGCACCATAATTCCGTTTTAAGAGCTTGGTGAG
CGCTAGGAGTCACTGCCAGGTATCGTTTGAACACGGCATTAGTCAGGGAAGTCATAACACAGTCCTTTCC
CGCAATTTTCTTTTTCTATTACTCTTGGCCTCCTCTAGTACACTCTATATTTTTTTATGCCTCGGTAATG
ATTTTCATTTTTTTTTTTCCACCTAGCGGATGACTCTTTTTTTTTCTTAGCGATTGGCATTATCACATAA
TGAATTATACATTATATAAAGTAATGTGATTTCTTCGAAGAATATACTAAAAAATGAGCAGGCAAGATAA
ACGAAGGCAAAGATGACAGAGCAGAAAGCCCTAGTAAAGCGTATTACAAATGAAACCAAGATTCAGATTG
CGATCTCTTTAAAGGGTGGTCCCCTAGCGATAGAGCACTCGATCTTCCCAGAAAAAGAGGCAGAAGCAGT
AGCAGAACAGGCCACACAATCGCAAGTGATTAACGTCCACACAGGTATAGGGTTTCTGGACCATATGATA
CATGCTCTGGCCAAGCATTCCGGCTGGTCGCTAATCGTTGAGTGCATTGGTGACTTACACATAGACGACC
ATCACACCACTGAAGACTGCGGGATTGCTCTCGGTCAAGCTTTTAAAGAGGCCCTAGGGGCCGTGCGTGG
AGTAAAAAGGTTTGGATCAGGATTTGCGCCTTTGGATGAGGCACTTTCCAGAGCGGTGGTAGATCTTTCG
AACAGGCCGTACGCAGTTGTCGAACTTGGTTTGCAAAGGGAGAAAGTAGGAGATCTCTCTTGCGAGATGA
TCCCGCATTTTCTTGAAAGCTTTGCAGAGGCTAGCAGAATTACCCTCCACGTTGATTGTCTGCGAGGCAA
GAATGATCATCACCGTAGTGAGAGTGCGTTCAAGGCTCTTGCGGTTGCCATAAGAGAAGCCACCTCGCCC
AATGGTACCAACGATGTTCCCTCCACCAAAGGTGTTCTTATGTAGTGACACCGATTATTTAAAGCTGCAG
CATACGATATATATACATGTGTATATATGTATACCTATGAATGTCAGTAAGTATGTATACGAACAGTATG
ATACTGAAGATGACAAGGTAATGCATCATTCTATACGTGTCATTCTGAACGAGGCGCGCTTTCCTTTTTT
CTTTTTGCTTTTTCTTTTTTTTTCTCTTGAACTCGACGCGTCGAGGAAAACTCTTCAATAGTTTTGCCAG
CGGAATTCCACTTGCAATTACATAAAAAATTCCGGCGGTTTTTCGCGTGTGACTCAATGTCGAAATACCT
GCCTAATGAACATGAACATCGCCCAAATGTATTTGAAGACCCGCTGGGAGAAGTTCAAGATATATAAGTA
ACAAGCAGCCAATAGTATAAAAAAAAATCTGAGTTTATTACCTTTCCTGGAATTTCAGTGAAAAACTGCT
AATTATAGAGAGATATCACAGAGTTACTCACTAATGACTAACGAAAAGGTCTGGATAGAGAAGTTGGATA
ATCCAACTCTTTCAGTGTTACCACATGACTTTTTACGCCCACAACAAGAACCTTATACGAAACAAGCTAC
ATATTCGTTACAGCTACCTCAGCTCGATGTGCCTCATGATAGTTTTTCTAACAAATACGCTGTCGCTTTG
AGTGTATGGGCTGCATTGATATATAGAGTAACCGGTGACGATGATATTGTTCTTTATATTGCGAATAACA
AAATCTTAAGATTCAATATTCAACCAACGTGGTCATTTAATGAGCTGTATTCTACAATTAACAATGAGTT
GAACAAGCTCAATTCTATTGAGGCCAATTTTTCCTTTGACGAGCTAGCTGAAAAAATTCAAAGTTGCCAA
GATCTGGAAAGGACCCCTCAGTTGTTCCGTTTGGCCTTTTTGGAAAACCAAGATTTCAAATTAGACGAGT
TCAAGCATCATTTAGTGGACTTTGCTTTGAATTTGGATACCAGTAATAATGCGCATGTTTTGAACTTAAT
TTATAACAGCTTACTGTATTCGAATGAAAGAGTAACCATTGTTGCGGACCAATTTACTCAATATTTGACT
GCTGCGCTAAGCGATCCATCCAATTGCATAACTAAAATCTCTCTGATCACCGCATCATCCAAGGATAGTT
TACCTGATCCAACTAAGAACTTGGGCTGGTGCGATTTCGTGGGGTGTATTCACGACATTTTCCAGGACAA
TGCTGAAGCCTTCCCAGAGAGAACCTGTGTTGTGGAGACTCCAACACTAAATTCCGACAAGTCCCGTTCT
TTCACTTATCGCGACATCAACCGCACTTCTAACATAGTTGCCCATTATTTGATTAAAACAGGTATCAAAA
GAGGTGATGTAGTGATGATCTATTCTTCTAGGGGTGTGGATTTGATGGTATGTGTGATGGGTGTCTTGAA
AGCCGGCGCAACCTTTTCAGTTATCGACCCTGCATATCCCCCAGCCAGACAAACCATTTACTTAGGTGTT
GCTAAACCACGTGGGTTGATTGTTATTAGAGCTGCTGGACAATTGGATCAACTAGTAGAAGATTACATCA
ATGATGAATTGGAGATTGTTTCAAGAATCAATTCCATCGCTATTCAAGAAAATGGTACCATTGAAGGTGG
CAAATTGGACAATGGCGAGGATGTTTTGGCTCCATATGATCACTACAAAGACACCAGAACAGGTGTTGTA
GTTGGACCAGATTCCAACCCAACCCTATCTTTCACATCTGGTTCCGAAGGTATTCCTAAGGGTGTTCTTG
GTAGACATTTTTCCTTGGCTTATTATTTCAATTGGATGTCCAAAAGGTTCAACTTAACAGAAAATGATAA
ATTCACAATGCTGAGCGGTATTGCACATGATCCAATTCAAAGAGATATGTTTACACCATTATTTTTAGGT
GCCCAATTGTATGTCCCTACTCAAGATGATATTGGTACACCGGGCCGTTTAGCGGAATGGATGAGTAAGT
ATGGTTGCACAGTTACCCATTTAACACCTGCCATGGGTCAATTACTTACTGCCCAAGCTACTACACCATT
CCCTAAGTTACATCATGCGTTCTTTGTGGGTGACATTTTAACAAAACGTGATTGTCTGAGGTTACAAACC
TTGGCAGAAAATTGCCGTATTGTTAATATGTACGGTACCACTGAAACACAGCGTGCAGTTTCTTATTTCG
AAGTTAAATCAAAAAATGACGATCCAAACTTTTTGAAAAAATTGAAAGATGTCATGCCTGCTGGTAAAGG
TATGTTGAACGTTCAGCTACTAGTTGTTAACAGGAACGATCGTACTCAAATATGTGGTATTGGCGAAATA
GGTGAGATTTATGTTCGTGCAGGTGGTTTGGCCGAAGGTTATAGAGGATTACCAGAATTGAATAAAGAAA
AATTTGTGAACAACTGGTTTGTTGAAAAAGATCACTGGAATTATTTGGATAAGGATAATGGTGAACCTTG
GAGACAATTCTGGTTAGGTCCAAGAGATAGATTGTACAGAACGGGTGATTTAGGTCGTTATCTACCAAAC
GGTGACTGTGAATGTTGCGGTAGGGCTGATGATCAAGTTAAAATTCGTGGGTTCAGAATCGAATTAGGAG
AAATAGATACGCACATTTCCCAACATCCATTGGTAAGAGAAAACATTACTTTAGTTCGCAAAAATGCCGA
CAATGAGCCAACATTGATCACATTTATGGTCCCAAGATTTGACAAGCCAGATGACTTGTCTAAGTTCCAA
AGTGATGTTCCAAAGGAGGTTGAAACTGACCCTATAGTTAAGGGCTTAATCGGTTACCATCTTTTATCCA
AGGACATCAGGACTTTCTTAAAGAAAAGATTGGCTAGCTATGCTATGCCTTCCTTGATTGTGGTTATGGA
TAAACTACCATTGAATCCAAATGGTAAAGTTGATAAGCCTAAACTTCAATTCCCAACTCCCAAGCAATTA
AATTTGGTAGCTGAAAATACAGTTTCTGAAACTGACGACTCTCAGTTTACCAATGTTGAGCGCGAGGTTA
GAGACTTATGGTTAAGTATATTACCTACCAAGCCAGCATCTGTATCACCAGATGATTCGTTTTTCGATTT
AGGTGGTCATTCTATCTTGGCTACCAAAATGATTTTTACCTTAAAGAAAAAGCTGCAAGTTGATTTACCA
TTGGGCACAATTTTCAAGTATCCAACGATAAAGGCCTTTGCCGCGGAAATTGACAGAATTAAATCATCGG
GTGGATCATCTCAAGGTGAGGTCGTCGAAAATGTCACTGCAAATTATGCGGAAGACGCCAAGAAATTGGT
TGAGACGCTACCAAGTTCGTACCCCTCTCGAGAATATTTTGTTGAACCTAATAGTGCCGAAGGAAAAACA
ACAATTAATGTGTTTGTTACCGGTGTCACAGGATTTCTGGGCTCCTACATCCTTGCAGATTTGTTAGGAC
GTTCTCCAAAGAACTACAGTTTCAAAGTGTTTGCCCACGTCAGGGCCAAGGATGAAGAAGCTGCATTTGC
AAGATTACAAAAGGCAGGTATCACCTATGGTACTTGGAACGAAAAATTTGCCTCAAATATTAAAGTTGTA
TTAGGCGATTTATCTAAAAGCCAATTTGGTCTTTCAGATGAGAAGTGGATGGATTTGGCAAACACAGTTG
ATATAATTATCCATAATGGTGCGTTAGTTCACTGGGTTTATCCATATGCCAAATTGAGGGATCCAAATGT
TATTTCAACTATCAATGTTATGAGCTTAGCCGCCGTCGGCAAGCCAAAGTTCTTTGACTTTGTTTCCTCC
ACTTCTACTCTTGACACTGAATACTACTTTAATTTGTCAGATAAACTTGTTAGCGAAGGGAAGCCAGGCA
TTTTAGAATCAGACGATTTAATGAACTCTGCAAGCGGGCTCACTGGTGGATATGGTCAGTCCAAATGGGC
TGCTGAGTACATCATTAGACGTGCAGGTGAAAGGGGCCTACGTGGGTGTATTGTCAGACCAGGTTACGTA
ACAGGTGCCTCTGCCAATGGTTCTTCAAACACAGATGATTTCTTATTGAGATTTTTGAAAGGTTCAGTCC
AATTAGGTAAGATTCCAGATATCGAAAATTCCGTGAATATGGTTCCAGTAGATCATGTTGCTCGTGTTGT
TGTTGCTACGTCTTTGAATCCTCCCAAAGAAAATGAATTGGCCGTTGCTCAAGTAACGGGTCACCCAAGA
ATATTATTCAAAGACTACTTGTATACTTTACACGATTATGGTTACGATGTCGAAATCGAAAGCTATTCTA
AATGGAAGAAATCATTGGAGGCGTCTGTTATTGACAGGAATGAAGAAAATGCGTTGTATCCTTTGCTACA
CATGGTCTTAGACAACTTACCTGAAAGTACCAAAGCTCCGGAACTAGACGATAGGAACGCCGTGGCATCT
TTAAAGAAAGACACCGCATGGACAGGTGTTGATTGGTCTAATGGAATAGGTGTTACTCCAGAAGAGGTTG
GTATATATATTGCATTTTTAAACAAGGTTGGATTTTTACCTCCACCAACTCATAATGACAAACTTCCACT
GCCAAGTATAGAACTAACTCAAGCGCAAATAAGTCTAGTTGCTTCAGGTGCTGGTGCTCGTGGAAGCTCC
GCAGCAGCTTAAGGTTGAGCATTACGTATGATATGTGCGCGCCATCGAGGAGAACTTCTAGTATATCTAC
ATACCTAATATTATTGCCTTATTAAAAATGGAATCCCAACAATTACATCAAAATCCACATTCTCTTCAAA
ATCAATTGTCCTGTACTTCCTTGTTCATGTGTGTTCAAAAACGTTATATTTATAGGATAATTATACTCTA
TTTCTCAACAAGTAATTGGTTGTTTGGCCGAGCGGTCTAAGGCGCCTGATTCAAGAAATATCTTGACCGC
AGTTAACTGTGGGAATACTCAGGTATCGTAAGATGCAAGAGTTCGAATCTCTTAGCAACCATTATTTTTT
TCCTCAACATAACGAGAACACACAGGGGCGCTATCGCACAGAATCAAATTCGATGACTGGAAATTTTTTG
TTAATTTCAGAGGTCGCCTGACGCATATACCTTTTTCAACTGAAAAATTGGGAGAAAAAGGAAAGGTGAG
AGCGCCGGAACCGGCTTTTCATATAGAATAGAGAAGCGTTCATGACTAAATGCTTGCATCACAATACTTG
AAGTTGACAATATTATTTAAGGACCTATTGTTTTTTCCAATAGGTGGTTAGCAATCGTCTTACTTTCTAA
CTTTTCTTACCTTTTACATTTCAGCAATATATATATATATATTTCAAGGATATACCATTCTAATGTCTGC
CCCTAAGAAGATCGTCGTTTTGCCAGGTGACCACGTTGGTCAAGAAATCACAGCCGAAGCCATTAAGGTT
CTTAAAGCTATTTCTGATGTTCGTTCCAATGTCAAGTTCGATTTCGAAAATCATTTAATTGGTGGTGCTG
CTATCGATGCTACAGGTGTTCCACTTCCAGATGAGGCGCTGGAAGCCTCCAAGAAGGCTGATGCCGTTTT
GTTAGGTGCTGTGGGTGGTCCTAAATGGGGTACCGGTAGTGTTAGACCTGAACAAGGTTTACTAAAAATC
CGTAAAGAACTTCAATTGTACGCCAACTTAAGACCATGTAACTTTGCATCCGACTCTCTTTTAGACTTAT
CTCCAATCAAGCCACAATTTGCTAAAGGTACTGACTTCGTTGTTGTCAGAGAATTAGTGGGAGGTATTTA
CTTTGGTAAGAGAAAGGAAGACGATGGTGATGGTGTCGCTTGGGATAGTGAACAATACACCGTTCCAGAA
GTGCAAAGAATCACAAGAATGGCCGCTTTCATGGCCCTACAACATGAGCCACCATTGCCTATTTGGTCCT
TGGATAAAGCTAATGTTTTGGCCTCTTCAAGATTATGGAGAAAAACTGTGGAGGAAACCATCAAGAACGA
ATTCCCTACATTGAAGGTTCAACATCAATTGATTGATTCTGCCGCCATGATCCTAGTTAAGAACCCAACC
CACCTAAATGGTATTATAATCACCAGCAACATGTTTGGTGATATCATCTCCGATGAAGCCTCCGTTATCC
CAGGTTCCTTGGGTTTGTTGCCATCTGCGTCCTTGGCCTCTTTGCCAGACAAGAACACCGCATTTGGTTT
GTACGAACCATGCCACGGTTCTGCTCCAGATTTGCCAAAGAATAAGGTCAACCCTATCGCCACTATCTTG
TCTGCTGCAATGATGTTGAAATTGTCATTGAACTTGCCTGAAGAAGGTAAGGCCATTGAAGATGCAGTTA
AAAAGGTTTTGGATGCAGGTATCAGAACTGGTGATTTAGGTGGTTCCAACAGTACCACCGAAGTCGGTGA
TGCTGTCGCCGAAGAAGTTAAGAAAATCCTTGCTTAAAAAGATTCTCTTTTTTTATGATATTTGTACATA
AACTTTATAAATGAAATTCATAATAGAAACGACACGAAATTACAAAATGGAATATGTTCATAGGGTAGAC
GAAACTATATACGCAATCTACATACATTTATCAAGAAGGAGAAAAAGGAGGATGTAAAGGAATACAGGTA
AGCAAATTGATACTAATGGCTCAACGTGATAAGGAAAAAGAATTGCACTTTAACATTAATATTGACAAGG
AGGAGGGCACCACACAAAAAGTTAGGTGTAACAGAAAATCATGAAACTATGATTCCTAATTTATATATTG
GAGGATTTTCTCTAAAAAAAAAAAAATACAACAAATAAAAAACACTCAATGACCTGACCATTTGATGGAG
TTTAAGTCAATACCTTCTTGAACCATTTCCCATAATGGTGAAAGTTCCCTCAAGAATTTTACTCTGTCAG
AAACGGCCTTACGACGTAGTCGAGGATCTCCTAGGTTAATTAAGTTTAAACAGATCCTATGCGGTGTGAA
ATACCGCACAGATGCGTAAGGAGAAAATACCGCATCAGGAAATTGTAAGCGTTAATATTTTGTTAAAATT
CGCGTTAAATTTTTGTTAAATCAGCTCATTTTTTAACCAATAGGCCGAAATCGGCAAAATCCCTTATAAA
TCAAAAGAATAGACCGAGATAGGGT
[37 nt withheld, positions 8286-8322]
AAAGAACGTGGACTCCAACGTCAAAGG
[49 nt withheld, positions 8350-8398]
T
[91 nt withheld, positions 8400-8490]
G
[124 nt withheld, positions 8492-8615]
CCATTCGCCATTCAGGCTGCGCAACTGTTGGGAAGGGCGATCGGTGCGGGCCTCTTCGCTATTACGCCAG
CTGGCGAAAGGGGGATGTGCTGCAAGGCGATTAAGTTGGGTAACGCCAGGGTTTTCCCAGTCACGACGTT
GTAAAACGACGGCCAGTGAATTGTAATACGACTCACTATAGGGCGAATTGGAGCTCCACCGCGGTGGCGG
CCGCTCTAGAACTAGTGGGTCCCCCGGGCTGCAGGAATTCGATATCAAGCTTATCGATACCGTCGACCTG
GAGGGGGGGCCCGGTACCAGCTTTTGTTCCCTTTAGTGAGGGTTAATTTCGAGCTTGGCGTAATCATGGT
CATAGCTGTTTCCTGTGTGAAATTGTTATCCGCTCACAATTCCACACAACATACGAGCCGGAAGCATAAA
GTGTAAAGCCTGGGGTGCCTAATGAGTGAGCTAACTCACATTAATTGCGTTGCGCTCACTGCCCGCTTTC
CAGTCGGGAAACCTGTCGTGCCAGCTGCATTAATGAATCGGCCAACGCGCGGGGAGAGGCGGTTTGCGTA
TTGGGCGCTCTTCCGCTTCCTCGCTCACTGACTCGCTGCGCTCGGTCGTTCGGCTGCGGCGAGCGGTATC
AGCTCACTCAAAGGCGGTAATACGGTTATCCACAGAATCAGGGGATAACGCAGGAAAGAACATGTGAGCA
AAAGGCCAGCAAAAGGCCAGGAACCGTAAAAAGGCCGCGTTGCTGGCGTTTTTCCATAGGCTCCGCCCCC
CTGACGAGCATCACAAAAATCGACGCTCAAGTCAGAGGTGGCGAAACCCGACAGGACTATAAAGATACCA
GGCGTTTCCCCCTGGAAGCTCCCTCGTGCGCTCTCCTGTTCCGACCCTGCCGCTTACCGGATACCTGTCC
GCCTTTCTCCCTTCGGGAAGCGTGGCGCTTTCTCATAGCTCACGCTGTAGGTATCTCAGTTCGGTGTAGG
TCGTTCGCTCCAAGCTGGGCTGTGTGCACGAACCCCCCGTTCAGCCCGACCGCTGCGCCTTATCCGGTAA
CTATCGTCTTGAGTCCAACCCGGTAAGACACGACTTATCGCCACTGGCAGCAGCCACTGGTAACAGGATT
AGCAGAGCGAGGTATGTAGGCGGTGCTACAGAGTTCTTGAAGTGGTGGCCTAACTACGGCTACACTAGAA
GGACAGTATTTGGTATCTGCGCTCTGCTGAAGCCAGTTACCTTCGGAAAAAGAGTTGGTAGCTCTTGATC
CGGCAAACAAACCACCGCTGGTAGCGGTGGTTTTTTTGTTTGCAAGCAGCAGATTACGCGCAGAAAAAAA
GGATCTCAAGAAGATCCTTTGATCTTTTCTACGGGGTCTGACGCTCAGTGGAACGAAAACTCACGTTAAG
GGATTTTGGTCATGAGATTATCAAAAAGGATCTTCACCTAGATCCTTTTAAATTAAAAATGAAGTTTTAA
ATCAATCTAAAGTATATATGAGTAAACTTGGTCTGACAGTTACCAATGCTTAATCAGTGAGGCACCTATC
TCAGCGATCTGTCTATTTCGTTCATCCATAGTTGCCTGACTGCCCGTCGTGTAGATAACTACGATACGGG
AGGGCTTACCATCTGGCCCCAGTGCTGCAATGATACCGCGAGACCCACGCTCACCGGCTCCAGATTTATC
AGCAATAAACCAGCCAGCCGGAAGGGCCGAGCGCAGAAGTGGTCCTGCAACTTTATCCGCCTCCATCCAG
TCTATTAATTGTTGCCGGGAAGCTAGAGTAAGTAGTTCGCCAGTTAATAGTTTGCGCAACGTTGTTGCCA
TTGCTACAGGCATCGTGGTGTCACGCTCGTCGTTTGGTATGGCTTCATTCAGCTCCGGTTCCCAACGATC
AAGGCGAGTTACATGATCCCCCATGTTGTGAAAAAAAGCGGTTAGCTCCTTCGGTCCTCCGATCGTTGTC
AGAAGTAAGTTGGCCGCAGTGTTATCACTCATGGTTATGGCAGCACTGCATAATTCTCTTACTGTCATGC
CATCCGTAAGATGCTTTTCTGTGACTGGTGAGTACTCAACCAAGTCATTCTGAGAATAGTGTATGCGGCG
ACCGAGTTGCTCTTGCCCGGCGTCAATACGGGATAATACCGCGCCACATAGCAGAACTTTAAAAGTGCTC
ATCATTGGAAAACGTTCTTCGGGGCGAAAACTCTCAAGGATCTTACCGCTGTTGAGATCCAGTTCGATGT
AACCCACTCGTGCACCCAACTGATCTTCAGCATCTTTTACTTTCACCAGCGTTTCTGGGTGAGCAAAAAC
AGGAAGGCAAAATGCCGCAAAAAAGGGAATAAGGGCGACACGGAAATGTTGAATACTCATACTCTTCCTT
TTTCAATATTATTGAAGCATTTATCAGGGTTATTGTCTCATGAGCGGATACATATTTGAATGTATTTAGA
AAAATAAACAAATAGGGGTTCCGCGCACATTTCCCCGAAAAGTGCCACCTATCGCTTGCCTGTAACTTAC
ACGCGCCTCGTATCTTTTAATGATGGAATAATTTGGGAATTTACTCTGTGTTTATTTATTTTTATGTTTT
GTATTTGGATTTTAGAAAGTAAATAAAGAAGGTAGAAGAGTTACGGAATGAAGAAAAAAAAATAAACAAA
GGTTTAAAAAATTTCAACAAAAAGCGTACTTTACATATATATTTATTAGACAAGAAAAGCAGATTAAATA
GATATACATTCGATTAACGATAAGTAAAATGTAAAATCACAGGATTTTCGTGTGTGGTCTTCTACACAGA
CAAGATGAAACAATTCGGCATTAATACCTGAGAGCAGGAAGAGCAAGATAAAAGGTAGTATTTGTTGGCG
ATCCCCCTAGAGTCTTTTACATCTTCGGAAAACAAAAACTATTTTTTCTTTAATTTCTTTTTTTACTTTC
TATTTTTAATTTATATATTTATATTAAAAAATTTAAATTATAATTATTTTTATAGCACGTGATGAAAAGG
ACCCCCGTCCTAAGAAACCATTATTATCATGACATTAACCTATAAAAATAGGCGTATCACGAGGCCCTTT
CGTC
