>Addgene plasmid #64182 | pHLK | addgene partial sequence | sequence record 112167 | pRSII-F1 5'-CGGCATCAGAGCAGATTGTAC-3'
TAATTCCGTTTTAAGAGCTTGGTGAGCGCTAGGAGTCACTGCCAGGTATCGTTTGAACACGGCATTAGTC
AGGGAAGTCATAACACAGTCCTTTCCCGCAATTTTCTTTTTCTATTACTCTTGGCCTCCTCTAGTACACT
CTATATTTTTTTATGCCTCGGTAATGATTTTCATTTTTTTTTTTCCACCTAGCGGATGACTCTTTTTTTT
TCTTAGCGATTGGCATTATCACATAATGAATTATACATTATATAAAGTAATGTGATTTCTTCGAAGAATA
TACTAAAAAATGAGCAGGCAAGATAAACGAAGGCAAAGATGACAGAGCAGAAAGCCCTAGTAAAGCGTAT
TACAAATGAAACCAAGATTCAGATTGCGATCTCTTTAAAGGGTGGTCCCCTAGCGATAGAGCACTCGATC
TTCCCAGAAAAAGAGGCAGAAGCAGTAGCAGAACAGGCCACACAATCGCAAGTGATTAACGTCCACACAG
GTATAGGGTTTCTGGACCATATGATACATGCTCTGGCCAAGCATTCCGGCTGGTCGCTAATCGTTGAGTG
CATTGGTGACTTACACATAGACGACCATCACACCACTGAAGACTGCGGGATTGCTCTCGGTCAAGCTTTT
AAAGAGGCCCTAGGGGCCGTGCGTGGAGTAAAAAGGTTTGGATCAGGATTTGCGCCTTTGGATGAGGCAC
TTTCCAGAGCGGTGGTAGATCTTTCGAACAGGCCGTACGCAGTTGTCGAACTTGGTTTGCAAAGGGAGAA
AGTAGGAGATCTCTCTTGCGAGATGATCCCGCATTTTCTTGAAAGCTTTGCAGAGGCTAGCAGAATTACC
CTCCACGTTGATTGTCTGCGAGGCAAGAATGATCATCACCGTAGTGAGAGTGCGTTCAAGGCTCTTGCGG
TTGCCATAAGAGAAGCCACCTCGCCCAATGGTACCAACGATGTTCCCTCCACCAAAGGTGTTCTTATGTA
GTGACACCGATTATTTAAAGCTGCAGCATACGATATATATACATGTGTA
