>Addgene plasmid #64182 | pHLK | addgene partial sequence | sequence record 112169 | F1ori-R 5'-AGGGAAGAAAGCGAAAGGAG-3'
[72 nt withheld, positions 1-72]
CCATTCGCCATTCAGGCTGCGCAACTGTTGGGAAGGGCGATCGGTGCGGGCCTCTTCGCTATTACGCCAG
CTGGCGAAAGGGGGATGTGCTGCAAGGCGATTAAGTTGGGTAACGCCAGGGTTTTCCCAGTCACGACGTT
GTAAAACGACGGCCAGTGAATTGTAATACGACTCACTATAGGGCGAATTGGAGCTCCACCGCGGTGGCGG
CCGCTCTAGAACTAGTGGGTCCCCCGGGCTGCAGGAATTCGATATCAAGCTTATCGATACCGTCGACCTG
GAGGGGGGGCCCGGTACCAGCTTTTGTTCCCTTTAGTGAGGGTTAATTTCGAGCTTGGCGTAATCATGGT
CATAGCTGTTTCCTGTGTGAAATTGTTATCCGCTCACAATTCCACACAACATACGAGCCGGAAGCATAAA
GTGTAAAGCCTGGGGTGCCTAATGAGTGAGCTAACTCACATTAATTGCGTTGCGCTCACTGCCCGCTTTC
CAGTCGGGAAACCTGTCGTGCCAGCTGCATTAATGAATCGGCCAACGCGCGGGGAGAGGCGGTTTGCGTA
TTGGGCGCTCTTCCGCTTCCTCGCTCACTGACTCGCTGCGCTCGGTCGTTCGGCTGCGGCGAGCGGTATC
AGCTCACTCAAAGGCGGTAATACGGTTATCCACAGAATCAGGGGATAACGCAGGAAAGAACATGTGAGCA
AAAGGCCAGCAAAAGGCCAGGAACCGTAAAAAGGCCGCGTTGCTGGCGTTTTTCCATAGGCTCCGCCCCC
CTGACGAGCATCACAAAAATCGACGCTCAAGTCAGAGGTGGCGAAACCCGACAGGACTATAAAGATACCA
GGCGTTTCCCCCTGGAAGCTCCCTCGTGCGCTCTCCTGTTCCGACCCTGCCGCTTACCGGATACCTGTCC
GCCTTTCTCCCTTCGGGAAGCGTGGCGCTTTCTCATAGCTCA
