>Addgene plasmid #64182 | pHLK | addgene partial sequence | sequence record 112171 | Lys2-F 5'-GACAAACTTCCACTGCCAAG-3'
AGCGCAAATAAGTCTAGTTGCTTCAGGTGCTGGTGCTCGTGGAAGCTCCGCAGCAGCTTAAGGTTGAGCA
TTACGTATGATATGTGCGCGCCATCGAGGAGAACTTCTAGTATATCTACATACCTAATATTATTGCCTTA
TTAAAAATGGAATCCCAACAATTACATCAAAATCCACATTCTCTTCAAAATCAATTGTCCTGTACTTCCT
TGTTCATGTGTGTTCAAAAACGTTATATTTATAGGATAATTATACTCTATTTCTCAACAAGTAATTGGTT
GTTTGGCCGAGCGGTCTAAGGCGCCTGATTCAAGAAATATCTTGACCGCAGTTAACTGTGGGAATACTCA
GGTATCGTAAGATGCAAGAGTTCGAATCTCTTAGCAACCATTATTTTTTTCCTCAACATAACGAGAACAC
ACAGGGGCGCTATCGCACAGAATCAAATTCGATGACTGGAAATTTTTTGTTAATTTCAGAGGTCGCCTGA
CGCATATACCTTTTTCAACTGAAAAATTGGGAGAAAAAGGAAAGGTGAGAGCGCCGGAACCGGCTTTTCA
TATAGAATAGAGAAGCGTTCATGACTAAATGCTTGCATCACAATACTTGAAGTTGACAATATTATTTAAG
GACCTATTGTTTTTTCCAATAGGTGGTTAGCAATCGTCTTACTTTCTAACTTTTCTTACCTTTTACATTT
CAGCAATATATATATATATATTTCAAGGATATACCATTCTAATGTCTGCCCCTAAGAAGATCGTCGTTTT
GCCAGGTGACCACGTTGGTCAAGAAATCACAGCCGAAGCCATTAAGGTTCTTAAAGCTATTTCTGATGTT
CGTTCCA
