>Addgene plasmid #64182 | pHLK | addgene partial sequence | sequence record 112173 | F1ori-F 5'-GTGGACTCTTGTTCCAAACTGG-3'
CCTATCTCGGTCTATTCTTTTGATTTATAAGGGATTTTGCCGATTTCGGCCTATTGGTTAAAAAATGAGC
TGATTTAACAAAAATTTAACGCGAATTTTAACAAAATATTAACGCTTACAATTTCCTGATGCGGTATTTT
CTCCTTACGCATCTGTGCGGTATTTCACACCGCATAGGATCTGTTTAAACTTAATTAACCTAGGAGATCC
TCGACTACGTCGTAAGGCCGTTTCTGACAGAGTAAAATTCTTGAGGGAACTTTCACCATTATGGGAAATG
GTTCAAGAAGGTATTGACTTAAACTCCATCAAATGGTCAGGTCATTGAGTGTTTTTTATTTGTTGTATTT
TTTTTTTTTTAGAGAAAATCCTCCAATATATAAATTAGGAATCATAGTTTCATGATTTTCTGTTACACCT
AACTTTTTGTGTGGTGCCCTCCTCCTTGTCAATATTAATGTTAAAGTGCAATTCTTTTTCCTTATCACGT
TGAGCCATTAGTATCAATTTGCTTACCTGTATTCCTTTACATCCTCCTTTTTCTCCTTCTTGATAAATGT
ATGTAGATTGCGTATATAGTTTCGTCTACCCTATGAACATATTCCATTTTGTAATTTCGTGTCGTTTCTA
TTATGAATTTCATTTATAAAGTTTATGTACAAATATCATAAAAAAAGAGAATCTTTTTAAGCAAGGATTT
TCTTAACTTCTTCGGCGACAGCATCACCGACTTCGGTGGTACTGTTGGAACCACCTAAATCACCAGTTCT
GATACCTGCATCCAAAACCTTTTTAACTGCATCTTCAATGGCCTTACCTTCTTCAGGCAAGTTCAATGAC
AATTTCAACATCATTGCAGCAGACAAGATAGTGGCGATAGGGTTGACCTTATTCTTTGGCAAATCTGGAG
CAGAACCGTGGCATGGTTCGTACAAACCAAATGCGGTGTTCTTGTCTGGCAAAGAGGCCAAGGACGCAGA
TGGCAACAAACCCAAGGAACCTGGGATAACGGAGGCTTC
